>Addgene plasmid #163383 | pLVX-RT003-GPM | addgene full sequence | sequence record 321706 | Addgene NGS Result
AACTCTCAAGGATCTTACCGCTGTTGAGATCCAGTTCGATGTAACCCACTCGTGCACCCAACTGATCTTC
AGCATCTTTTACTTTCACCAGCGTTTCTGGGTGAGCAAAAACAGGAAGGCAAAATGCCGCAAAAAAGGGA
ATAAGGGCGACACGGAAATGTTGAATACTCATACTCTTCCTTTTTCAATATTATTGAAGCATTTATCAGG
GTTATTGTCTCATGAGCGGATACATATTTGAATGTATTTAGAAAAATAAACAAATAGGGGTTCCGCGCAC
ATTTCCCCGAAAAGTGCCACCTGACGTCGACGGATCGGGAGATCAACTTGTTTATTGCAGCTTATAATGG
TTACAAATAAAGCAATAGCATCACAAATTTCACAAATAAAGCATTTTTTTCACTGCATTCTAGTTGTGGT
TTGTCCAAACTCATCAATGTATCTTATCATGTCTGGATCAACTGGATAACTCAAGCTAACCAAAATCATC
CCAAACTTCCCACCCCATACCCTATTACCACTGCCAATTACCTGTGGTTTCATTTACTCTAAACCTGTGA
TTCCTCTGAATTATTTTCATTTTAAAGAAATTGTATTTGTTAAATATGTACTACAAACTTAGTAGTTGGA
AGGGCTAATTCACTCCCAAAGAAGACAAGATATCCTTGATCTGTGGATCTACCACACACAAGGCTACTTC
CCTGATTAGCAGAACTACACACCAGGGCCAGGGGTCAGATATCCACTGACCTTTGGATGGTGCTACAAGC
TAGTACCAGTTGAGCCAGATAAGGTAGAAGAGGCCAATAAAGGAGAGAACACCAGCTTGTTACACCCTGT
GAGCCTGCATGGGATGGATGACCCGGAGAGAGAAGTGTTAGAGTGGAGGTTTGACAGCCGCCTAGCATTT
CATCACGTGGCCCGAGAGCTGCATCCGGAGTACTTCAAGAACTGCTGATATCGAGCTTGCTACAAGGGAC
TTTCCGCTGGGGACTTTCCAGGGAGGCGTGGCCTGGGCGGGACTGGGGAGTGGCGAGCCCTCAGATCCTG
CATATAAGCAGCTGCTTTTTGCCTGTACTGGGTCTCTCTGGTTAGACCAGATCTGAGCCTGGGAGCTCTC
TGGCTAACTAGGGAACCCACTGCTTAAGCCTCAATAAAGCTTGCCTTGAGTGCTTCAAGTAGTGTGTGCC
CGTCTGTTGTGTGACTCTGGTAACTAGAGATCCCTCAGACCCTTTTAGTCAGTGTGGAAAATCTCTAGCA
GTGGCGCCCGAACAGGGACTTGAAAGCGAAAGGGAAACCAGAGGAGCTCTCTCGACGCAGGACTCGGCTT
GCTGAAGCGCGCACGGCAAGAGGCGAGGGGCGGCGACTGGTGAGTACGCCAAAAATTTTGACTAGCGGAG
GCTAGAAGGAGAGAGATGGGTGCGAGAGCGTCAGTATTAAGCGGGGGAGAATTAGATCGCGATGGGAAAA
AATTCGGTTAAGGCCAGGGGGAAAGAAAAAATATAAATTAAAACATATAGTATGGGCAAGCAGGGAGCTA
GAACGATTCGCAGTTAATCCTGGCCTGTTAGAAACATCAGAAGGCTGTAGACAAATACTGGGACAGCTAC
AACCATCCCTTCAGACAGGATCAGAAGAACTTAGATCATTATATAATACAGTAGCAACCCTCTATTGTGT
GCATCAAAGGATAGAGATAAAAGACACCAAGGAAGCTTTAGACAAGATAGAGGAAGAGCAAAACAAAAGT
AAGACCACCGCACAGCAAGCGGCCGGCCGCTGATCTTCAGACCTGGAGGAGGAGATATGAGGGACAATTG
GAGAAGTGAATTATATAAATATAAAGTAGTAAAAATTGAACCATTAGGAGTAGCACCCACCAAGGCAAAG
AGAAGAGTGGTGCAGAGAGAAAAAAGAGCAGTGGGAATAGGAGCTTTGTTCCTTGGGTTCTTGGGAGCAG
CAGGAAGCACTATGGGCGCAGCGTCAATGACGCTGACGGTACAGGCCAGACAATTATTGTCTGGTATAGT
GCAGCAGCAGAACAATTTGCTGAGGGCTATTGAGGCGCAACAGCATCTGTTGCAACTCACAGTCTGGGGC
ATCAAGCAGCTCCAGGCAAGAATCCTGGCTGTGGAAAGATACCTAAAGGATCAACAGCTCCTGGGGATTT
GGGGTTGCTCTGGAAAACTCATTTGCACCACTGCTGTGCCTTGGAATGCTAGTTGGAGTAATAAATCTCT
GGAACAGATTTGGAATCACACGACCTGGATGGAGTGGGACAGAGAAATTAACAATTACACAAGCTTAATA
CACTCCTTAATTGAAGAATCGCAAAACCAGCAAGAAAAGAATGAACAAGAATTATTGGAATTAGATAAAT
GGGCAAGTTTGTGGAATTGGTTTAACATAACAAATTGGCTGTGGTATATAAAATTATTCATAATGATAGT
AGGAGGCTTGGTAGGTTTAAGAATAGTTTTTGCTGTACTTTCTATAGTGAATAGAGTTAGGCAGGGATAT
TCACCATTATCGTTTCAGACCCACCTCCCAACCCCGAGGGGACCCGACAGGCCCGAAGGAATAGAAGAAG
AAGGTGGAGAGAGAGACAGAGACAGATCCATTCGATTAGTGAACGGATCTCGACGGTATCGCCTTTAAAA
GAAAAGGGGGGATTGGGGGGTACAGTGCAGGGGAAAGAATAGTAGACATAATAGCAACAGACATACAAAC
TAAAGAATTACAAAAACAAATTACAAAAATTCAAAATTTTCGGGTTTATTACAGGGACAGCAGAGATCCA
GTTTATCGATGAGTAATTCATACAAAAGGACTCGCCCCTGCCTTGGGGAATCCCAGGGACCGTCGTTAAA
CTCCCACTAACGTAGAACCCAGAGATCGCTGCGTTCCCGCCCCCTCACCCGCCCGCTCTCGTCATCACTG
AGGTGGAGAAGAGCATGCGTGAGGCTCCGGTGCCCGTCAGTGGGCAGAGCGCACATCGCCCACAGTCCCC
GAGAAGTTGGGGGGAGGGGTCGGCAATTGAACCGGTGCCTAGAGAAGGTGGCGCGGGGTAAACTGGGAAA
GTGATGTCGTGTACTGGCTCCGCCTTTTTCCCGAGGGTGGGGGAGAACCGTATATAAGTGCAGTAGTCGC
CGTGAACGTTCTTTTTCGCAACGGGTTTGCCGCCAGAACACAGGTAAGTGCCGTGTGTGGTTCCCGCGGG
CCTGGCCTCTTTACGGGTTATGGCCCTTGCGTGCCTTGAATTACTTCCACGCCCCTGGCTGCAGTACGTG
ATTCTTGATCCCGAGCTTCGGGTTGGAAGTGGGTGGGAGAGTTCGAGGCCTTGCGCTTAAGGAGCCCCTT
CGCCTCGTGCTTGAGTTGAGGCCTGGCTTGGGCGCTGGGGCCGCCGCGTGCGAATCTGGTGGCACCTTCG
CGCCTGTCTCGCTGCTTTCGATAAGTCTCTAGCCATTTAAAATTTTTGATGACCTGCTGCGACGCTTTTT
TTCTGGCAAGATAGTCTTGTAAATGCGGGCCAAGATCTGCACACTGGTATTTCGGTTTTTGGGGCCGCGG
GCGGCGACGGGGCCCGTGCGTCCCAGCGCACATGTTCGGCGAGGCGGGGCCTGCGAGCGCGGCCACCGAG
AATCGGACGGGGGTAGTCTCAAGCTGGCCGGCCTGCTCTGGTGCCTGGCCTCGCGCCGCCGTGTATCGCC
CCGCCCTGGGCGGCAAGGCTGGCCCGGTCGGCACCAGTTGCGTGAGCGGAAAGATGGCCGCTTCCCGGCC
CTGCTGCAGGGAGCTCAAAATGGAGGACGCGGCGCTCGGGAGAGCGGGCGGGTGAGTCACCCACACAAAG
GAAAAGGGCCTTTCCGTCCTCAGCCGTCGCTTCATGTGACTCCACGGAGTACCGGGCGCCGTCCAGGCAC
CTCGATTAGTTCTCGAGCTTTTGGAGTACGTCGTCTTTAGGTTGGGGGGAGGGGTTTTATGCGATGGAGT
TTCCCCACACTGAGTGGGTGGAGACTGAAGTTAGGCCAGCTTGGCACTTGATGTAATTCTCCTTGGAATT
TGCCCTTTTTGAGTTTGGATCTTGGTTCATTCTCAAGCCTCAGACAGTGGTTCAAAGTTTTTTTCTTCCA
TTTCAGGTGTCGTGAGGATCTATTTCCGGTGAATTAGGATCCGCCGCCACCATGGAGACCGATACCCTCC
TGCTGTGGGTTCTCCTGCTGTGGGTGCCTGGCTCCACCGGTGATATGGTTAGCAAGGGCGAAGAGCTCTT
TACTGGCGTCGTGCCAATACTCGTCGAGCTGGATGGGGACGTTAATGGCCATAAATTCAGCGTGAGCGGC
GAGGGGGAGGGGGACGCCACCTACGGAAAGCTTACTTTGAAGTTTATTTGCACTACAGGCAAGTTGCCTG
TGCCTTGGCCTACACTCGTGACCACACTCACTTACGGGGTGCAGTGTTTTTCTAGGTATCCTGATCACAT
GAAACAGCACGACTTTTTCAAGAGCGCAATGCCTGAAGGCTACGTCCAGGAGAGAACCATATTTTTCAAG
GATGATGGTAACTACAAAACTAGAGCTGAAGTCAAGTTTGAGGGGGACACCCTCGTGAACAGAATTGAAT
TGAAAGGCATTGATTTCAAGGAGGACGGAAACATTCTCGGACACAAACTGGAATATAATTACAATAGTCA
TAACGTCTATATCATGGCAGATAAGCAGAAGAACGGGATTAAAGTCAATTTCAAAATCAGACACAATATC
GAGGATGGCTCCGTTCAACTGGCTGATCATTATCAACAGAACACCCCTATCGGCGACGGACCTGTTTTGC
TCCCTGACAATCACTACTTGTCTACCCAGTCCGCTCTCAGCAAAGACCCCAACGAAAAGCGCGATCACAT
GGTTCTGCTGGAGTTCGTGACAGCCGCAGGCATAACACTGGGGATGGACGAGCTTTACAAGAATTCGGGT
TTAAACGATAGTCAGGAGGTGACCGTCGTGCCTCACTCCCTGCCCTTTAAGGTGGTCGTTATCTCAGCTA
TACTTGCCCTTGTGGTTTTGACTGTTATATCCCTGATTATCCTCATCATGCTGTGGCAGAAAAAGCCCCG
GGGCGGCCGCGAGGGCAGAGGAAGTCTGCTAACATGCGGTGACGTCGAGGAGAATCCTGGCCCACCGGTC
GCCACCATGGTGAGCAAGGGCGAGGAGGATAACATGGCCATCATCAAGGAGTTCATGCGCTTCAAGGTGC
ACATGGAGGGCTCCGTGAACGGCCACGAGTTCGAGATCGAGGGCGAGGGCGAGGGCCGCCCCTACGAGGG
CACCCAGACCGCCAAGCTGAAGGTGACCAAGGGTGGCCCCCTGCCCTTCGCCTGGGACATCCTGTCCCCT
CAGTTCATGTACGGCTCCAAGGCCTACGTGAAGCACCCCGCCGACATCCCCGACTACTTGAAGCTGTCCT
TCCCCGAGGGCTTCAAGTGGGAGCGCGTGATGAACTTCGAGGACGGCGGCGTGGTGACCGTGACCCAGGA
CTCCTCCCTGCAGGACGGCGAGTTCATCTACAAGGTGAAGCTGCGCGGCACCAACTTCCCCTCCGACGGC
CCCGTAATGCAGAAGAAGACCATGGGCTGGGAGGCCTCCTCCGAGCGGATGTACCCCGAGGACGGCGCCC
TGAAGGGCGAGATCAAGCAGAGGCTGAAGCTGAAGGACGGCGGCCACTACGACGCTGAGGTCAAGACCAC
CTACAAGGCCAAGAAGCCCGTGCAGCTGCCCGGCGCCTACAACGTCAACATCAAGTTGGACATCACCTCC
CACAACGAGGACTACACCATCGTGGAACAGTACGAACGCGCCGAGGGCCGCCACTCCACCGGCGGCATGG
ACGAGCTGTACAAGTAATCTAGAAGATCCCGCCCCTCTCCCTCCCCCCCCCCTAACGTTACTGGCCGAAG
CCGCTTGGAATAAGGCCGGTGTGCGTTTGTCTATATGTTATTTTCCACCATATTGCCGTCTTTTGGCAAT
GTGAGGGCCCGGAAACCTGGCCCTGTCTTCTTGACGAGCATTCCTAGGGGTCTTTCCCCTCTCGCCAAAG
GAATGCAAGGTCTGTTGAATGTCGTGAAGGAAGCAGTTCCTCTGGAAGCTTCTTGAAGACAAACAACGTC
TGTAGCGACCCTTTGCAGGCAGCGGAACCCCCCACCTGGCGACAGGTGCCTCTGCGGCCAAAAGCCACGT
GTATAAGATACACCTGCAAAGGCGGCACAACCCCAGTGCCACGTTGTGAGTTGGATAGTTGTGGAAAGAG
TCAAATGGCTCTCCTCAAGCGTATTCAACAAGGGGCTGAAGGATGCCCAGAAGGTACCCCATTGTATGGG
ATCTGATCTGGGGCCTCGGTGCACATGCTTTACATGTGTTTAGTCGAGGTTAAAAAAACGTCTAGGCCCC
CCGAACCACGGGGACGTGGTTTTCCTTTGAAAAACACGATGATAAGCTTGCCACAACCCACAAGGAGACG
ACCTTCCATGACCGAGTACAAGCCCACGGTGCGCCTCGCCACCCGCGACGACGTCCCCCGGGCCGTACGC
ACCCTCGCCGCCGCGTTCGCCGACTACCCCGCCACGCGCCACACCGTCGACCCGGACCGCCACATCGAGC
GGGTCACCGAGCTGCAAGAACTCTTCCTCACGCGCGTCGGGCTCGACATCGGCAAGGTGTGGGTCGCGGA
CGACGGCGCCGCGGTGGCGGTCTGGACCACGCCGGAGAGCGTCGAAGCGGGGGCGGTGTTCGCCGAGATC
GGCCCGCGCATGGCCGAGTTGAGCGGTTCCCGGCTGGCCGCGCAGCAACAGATGGAAGGCCTCCTGGCGC
CGCACCGGCCCAAGGAGCCCGCGTGGTTCCTGGCCACCGTCGGCGTCTCGCCCGACCACCAGGGCAAGGG
TCTGGGCAGCGCCGTCGTGCTCCCCGGAGTGGAGGCGGCCGAGCGCGCCGGGGTGCCCGCCTTCCTGGAG
ACCTCCGCGCCCCGCAACCTCCCCTTCTACGAGCGGCTCGGCTTCACCGTCACCGCCGACGTCGAGGTGC
CCGAAGGACCGCGCACCTGGTGCATGACCCGCAAGCCCGGTGCCTAGACGCGTCTGGAACAATCAACCTC
TGGATTACAAAATTTGTGAAAGATTGACTGGTATTCTTAACTATGTTGCTCCTTTTACGCTATGTGGATA
CGCTGCTTTAATGCCTTTGTATCATGCTATTGCTTCCCGTATGGCTTTCATTTTCTCCTCCTTGTATAAA
TCCTGGTTGCTGTCTCTTTATGAGGAGTTGTGGCCCGTTGTCAGGCAACGTGGCGTGGTGTGCACTGTGT
TTGCTGACGCAACCCCCACTGGTTGGGGCATTGCCACCACCTGTCAGCTCCTTTCCGGGACTTTCGCTTT
CCCCCTCCCTATTGCCACGGCGGAACTCATCGCCGCCTGCCTTGCCCGCTGCTGGACAGGGGCTCGGCTG
TTGGGCACTGACAATTCCGTGGTGTTGTCGGGGAAGCTGACGTCCTTTCCATGGCTGCTCGCCTGTGTTG
CCACCTGGATTCTGCGCGGGACGTCCTTCTGCTACGTCCCTTCGGCCCTCAATCCAGCGGACCTTCCTTC
CCGCGGCCTGCTGCCGGCTCTGCGGCCTCTTCCGCGTCTTCGCCTTCGCCCTCAGACGAGTCGGATCTCC
CTTTGGGCCGCCTCCCCGCCTGGAATTAATTCTGCAGTCGAGACCTAGAAAAACATGGAGCAATCACAAG
TAGCAATACAGCAGCTACCAATGCTGATTGTGCCTGGCTAGAAGCACAAGAGGAGGAGGAGGTGGGTTTT
CCAGTCACACCTCAGGTACCTTTAAGACCAATGACTTACAAGGCAGCTGTAGATCTTAGCCACTTTTTAA
AAGAAAAGAGGGGACTGGAAGGGCTAATTCACTCCCAACGAAGACAAGATATCCTTGATCTGTGGATCTA
CCACACACAAGGCTACTTCCCTGATTAGCAGAACTACACACCAGGGCCAGGGGTCAGATATCCACTGACC
TTTGGATGGTGCTACAAGCTAGTACCAGTTGAGCCAGATAAGGTAGAAGAGGCCAATAAAGGAGAGAACA
CCAGCTTGTTACACCCTGTGAGCCTGCATGGGATGGATGACCCGGAGAGAGAAGTGTTAGAGTGGAGGTT
TGACAGCCGCCTAGCATTTCATCACGTGGCCCGAGAGCTGCATCCGGAGTACTTCAAGAACTGCTGATAT
CGAGCTTGCTACAAGGGACTTTCCGCTGGGGACTTTCCAGGGAGGCGTGGCCTGGGCGGGACTGGGGAGT
GGCGAGCCCTCAGATCCTGCATATAAGCAGCTGCTTTTTGCCTGTACTGGGTCTCTCTGGTTAGACCAGA
TCTGAGCCTGGGAGCTCTCTGGCTAACTAGGGAACCCACTGCTTAAGCCTCAATAAAGCTTGCCTTGAGT
GCTTCAAGTAGTGTGTGCCCGTCTGTTGTGTGACTCTGGTAACTAGAGATCCCTCAGACCCTTTTAGTCA
GTGTGGAAAATCTCTAGCAGTAGTAGTTCATGTCATCTTATTATTCAGTATTTATAACTTGCAAAGAAAT
GAATATCAGAGAGTGAGAGGCCTTGACATTGCTAGCGTTTACCGTCGACCTCTAGCTAGAGCTTGGCGTA
ATCATGGTCATAGCTGTTTCCTGTGTGAAATTGTTATCCGCTCACAATTCCACACAACATACGAGCCGGA
AGCATAAAGTGTAAAGCCTGGGGTGCCTAATGAGTGAGCTAACTCACATTAATTGCGTTGCGCTCACTGC
CCGCTTTCCAGTCGGGAAACCTGTCGTGCCAGCTGCATTAATGAATCGGCCAACGCGCGGGGAGAGGCGG
TTTGCGTATTGGGCGCTCTTCCGCTTCCTCGCTCACTGACTCGCTGCGCTCGGTCGTTCGGCTGCGGCGA
GCGGTATCAGCTCACTCAAAGGCGGTAATACGGTTATCCACAGAATCAGGGGATAACGCAGGAAAGAACA
TGTGAGCAAAAGGCCAGCAAAAGGCCAGGAACCGTAAAAAGGCCGCGTTGCTGGCGTTTTTCCATAGGCT
CCGCCCCCCTGACGAGCATCACAAAAATCGACGCTCAAGTCAGAGGTGGCGAAACCCGACAGGACTATAA
AGATACCAGGCGTTTCCCCCTGGAAGCTCCCTCGTGCGCTCTCCTGTTCCGACCCTGCCGCTTACCGGAT
ACCTGTCCGCCTTTCTCCCTTCGGGAAGCGTGGCGCTTTCTCATAGCTCACGCTGTAGGTATCTCAGTTC
GGTGTAGGTCGTTCGCTCCAAGCTGGGCTGTGTGCACGAACCCCCCGTTCAGCCCGACCGCTGCGCCTTA
TCCGGTAACTATCGTCTTGAGTCCAACCCGGTAAGACACGACTTATCGCCACTGGCAGCAGCCACTGGTA
ACAGGATTAGCAGAGCGAGGTATGTAGGCGGTGCTACAGAGTTCTTGAAGTGGTGGCCTAACTACGGCTA
CACTAGAAGAACAGTATTTGGTATCTGCGCTCTGCTGAAGCCAGTTACCTTCGGAAAAAGAGTTGGTAGC
TCTTGATCCGGCAAACAAACCACCGCTGGTAGCGGTGGTTTTTTTGTTTGCAAGCAGCAGATTACGCGCA
GAAAAAAAGGATCTCAAGAAGATCCTTTGATCTTTTCTACGGGGTCTGACGCTCAGTGGAACGAAAACTC
ACGTTAAGGGATTTTGGTCATGAGATTATCAAAAAGGATCTTCACCTAGATCCTTTTAAATTAAAAATGA
AGTTTTAAATCAATCTAAAGTATATATGAGTAAACTTGGTCTGACAGTTACCAATGCTTAATCAGTGAGG
CACCTATCTCAGCGATCTGTCTATTTCGTTCATCCATAGTTGCCTGACTCCCCGTCGTGTAGATAACTAC
GATACGGGAGGGCTTACCATCTGGCCCCAGTGCTGCAATGATACCGCGAGACCCACGCTCACCGGCTCCA
GATTTATCAGCAATAAACCAGCCAGCCGGAAGGGCCGAGCGCAGAAGTGGTCCTGCAACTTTATCCGCCT
CCATCCAGTCTATTAATTGTTGCCGGGAAGCTAGAGTAAGTAGTTCGCCAGTTAATAGTTTGCGCAACGT
TGTTGCCATTGCTACAGGCATCGTGGTGTCACGCTCGTCGTTTGGTATGGCTTCATTCAGCTCCGGTTCC
CAACGATCAAGGCGAGTTACATGATCCCCCATGTTGTGCAAAAAAGCGGTTAGCTCCTTCGGTCCTCCGA
TCGTTGTCAGAAGTAAGTTGGCCGCAGTGTTATCACTCATGGTTATGGCAGCACTGCATAATTCTCTTAC
TGTCATGCCATCCGTAAGATGCTTTTCTGTGACTGGTGAGTACTCAACCAAGTCATTCTGAGAATAGTGT
ATGCGGCGACCGAGTTGCTCTTGCCCGGCGTCAATACGGGATAATACCGCGCCACATAGCAGAACTTTAA
AAGTGCTCATCATTGGAAAACGTTCTTCGGGGCGAA
Features (pLannotate 1.2.2; 27 found; start..end, strand, type, name):
    173..277     -  promoter       AmpR promoter: bla
    325..459     +  polyA_signal   SV40 poly(A) signal: SV40 polyadenylation signal
    626..955     +  CDS            nef (fragment): NEF_HV1BR - Experimental evidence at protein level: Swiss-Prot protein existence level 1. Extracellular Nef protein targets CD4(+) T-lymphocytes for apoptosis by interacting with CXCR4 surface receptors (PubMed:14990729). From Human immunodeficiency virus type 1 group M subtype B (isolate BRU/LAI) (HIV-1).
   1003..1260    +  LTR            5' LTR (truncated): truncated 5' long terminal repeat (LTR) from HIV-1
   1307..1432    +  misc_feature   HIV-1 Ψ: packaging signal of human immunodeficiency virus type 1
   1416..1754    +  CDS            HIV-1 gag (fragment): gag protein from human immunodeficiency virus 1; gag
   1929..2162    +  misc_feature   RRE: The Rev response element (RRE) of HIV-1 allows for Rev-dependent mRNA export from the nucleus to the cytoplasm.
   2539..2639    +  CDS            Rev (fragment): human immunodeficiency virus 1 (HIV-1) Rev protein; rev; enhances nuclear export of unspliced and incompletely spliced viral mRNAs
   2654..2769    +  misc_feature   cPPT/CTS: central polypurine tract and central termination sequence of HIV-1 (lacking the first T)
   2982..3193    +  promoter       EF-1α core promoter: core promoter for human elongation factor EF-1α
   3194..3307    +  intron         EF-1α intron A (fragment): intron upstream of the start codon of human EF-1α
   3933..4136    +  intron         EF-1α intron A: truncated intron upstream of the start codon of human EF-1α
   4182..4250    +  CDS            KV3A6_MOUSE (fragment): Experimental evidence at protein level: Swiss-Prot protein existence level 1. From Mus musculus (Mouse).
   4245..4961    +  CDS            EGFP: EGFP is a basic (constitutively fluorescent) green fluorescent protein published in 1996, derived from Aequorea victoria. It is reported to be a rapidly-maturing weak dimer with moderate acid sensitivity.
   4959..5111    +  CDS            Pdgfrb (fragment): PGFRB_MOUSE - Also known as Pdgfr, Pdgfr1. Experimental evidence at protein level: Swiss-Prot protein existence level 1. Tyrosine-protein kinase that acts as cell-surface receptor for homodimeric PDGFB and PDGFD and for heterodimers formed by PDGFA and PDGFB, and plays an essential role in the regulation of embryonic development, cell proliferation, survival, differentiation, chemotaxis and migration. Plays an essential role in blood vessel development by promoting proliferation, migration and recruitment of pericytes and smooth muscle cells to endothelial cells. Plays a role in the migration
   5187..5894    +  CDS            mCherry: mCherry is a basic (constitutively fluorescent) red fluorescent protein published in 2004, derived from Discosoma sp.. It is reported to be a very rapidly-maturing monomer with low acid sensitivity.
   6023..6485    +  misc_feature   IRES: internal ribosome entry site (IRES) of the encephalomyocarditis virus (EMCV)
   6518..7115    +  CDS            PuroR (fragment): puromycin N-acetyltransferase; pac from Streptomyces alboniger; confers resistance to puromycin
   7131..7719    +  misc_feature   WPRE: woodchuck hepatitis virus posttranscriptional regulatory element
   7736..8254    +  CDS            nef (fragment): NEF_HV1BR - Experimental evidence at protein level: Swiss-Prot protein existence level 1. Extracellular Nef protein targets CD4(+) T-lymphocytes for apoptosis by interacting with CXCR4 surface receptors (PubMed:14990729). From Human immunodeficiency virus type 1 group M subtype B (isolate BRU/LAI) (HIV-1).
   8302..8559    +  LTR            5' LTR (truncated): truncated 5' long terminal repeat (LTR) from HIV-1
   8711..8727    -  protein_bind   lac operator: The lac repressor binds to the lac operator to inhibit transcription in E. coli. This inhibition can be relieved by adding lactose or isopropyl-β-D-thiogalactopyranoside (IPTG). lac repressor encoded by lacI
   8735..8765    -  promoter       lac promoter: promoter for the E. coli lac operon
   8780..8801    -  protein_bind   CAP binding site: CAP binding activates transcription in the presence of cAMP. E. coli catabolite activator protein
   8814..8906    -  CDS            lacI (fragment): lac repressor; lacI; The lac repressor binds to the lac operator to inhibit transcription in E. coli. This inhibition can be relieved by adding lactose or isopropyl-β-D-thiogalactopyranoside (IPTG).
   9089..9677    -  rep_origin     ori: high-copy-number ColE1/pMB1/pBR322/pUC origin of replication
   9848..172     -  CDS            AmpR (across the origin): β-lactamase; bla; confers resistance to ampicillin, carbenicillin, and related antibiotics
