[The description below was written by a language model from this plasmid's Addgene catalogue record and pLannotate feature annotations shown in this document.]
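Description:
pLVX-RT003-GPM is a 10.5 kb HIV-1-based lentiviral transfer plasmid built on the pLVX backbone, made to express the surface-GFP (sGFP) "sender" module of the G-baToN system for recording cell-cell interactions. It is maintained in E. coli through a high-copy ColE1/pUC-type origin and an ampicillin resistance gene (β-lactamase), and is propagated in a recombination-limiting strain, as is usual for plasmids carrying repeated LTR sequences. The viral portion contains LTR sequences at both ends (each annotated as truncated, with adjacent nef-derived fragments), the Ψ packaging signal with a partial gag region, the Rev response element for Rev-dependent nuclear export of the genomic RNA, and the cPPT/CTS, which aids nuclear import of the reverse-transcribed genome. Packaging functions are not encoded and must be supplied in trans.

The payload is driven by the human EF-1α promoter with its intron A. The open reading frame begins with a short mouse immunoglobulin kappa-derived fragment, which sits where a secretion leader would be expected. It continues into EGFP fused to a transmembrane segment of mouse PDGFRβ, an arrangement that anchors GFP on the outer face of the plasma membrane. According to the insert name, a 2A peptide follows, although it is not annotated in the feature table. It separates the membrane-tethered GFP from mCherry, which serves as an independent marker of cells carrying the construct. Downstream, an EMCV IRES allows translation of puromycin N-acetyltransferase from the same transcript, so transduced mammalian cells can be selected with puromycin, and a WPRE enhances transcript expression. The construct is used to generate stable mCherry-positive cells that display GFP on their surface.
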