Addgene plasmid #163383: pLVX-RT003-GPM
Purpose: To express sGFP module in the G-baToN system
Depositing lab: Monte Winslow. Depositing organization: Stanford University. Publication: A versatile system to record cell-cell interactions. Tang R, Murray CW, Linde IL, Kramer NJ, Lyu Z, Tsai MK, Chen LC, Cai H, Gitler AD, Engleman E, Lee W, Winslow MM. Elife. 2020 Oct 7;9. pii: 61080. doi: 10.7554/eLife.61080. PubMed 33025906.
Backbone
  Vector backbone: pLVX
  Backbone size w/o insert (bp): 8102
  Total vector size (bp): 10536
  Vector type: Mammalian Expression, Bacterial Expression, Lentiviral
  Selectable markers: Puromycin
Growth in bacteria
  Bacterial resistance: Ampicillin, 100 μg/mL
  Growth temperature: 37°C
  Growth strain: NEB Stable
  Copy number: High Copy
Gene/Insert
  Gene/Insert name: GFP-PDGFRtm-2A-mCherry (GPM)
  Species: Synthetic
  Promoter: EF1a
  Tag / fusion protein: mCherry
  Cloning method: Restriction Enzyme; 5′ cloning site EcoRI (unknown if destroyed); 3′ cloning site XbaI (unknown if destroyed)
  Sequencing primers: 5′ GGTGTCGTGAGGATCTATTTCCG
Terms and licenses: Academic/Nonprofit Terms; Industry Terms: Not Available to Industry
How to cite: pLVX-RT003-GPM was a gift from Monte Winslow (Addgene plasmid # 163383 ; http://n2t.net/addgene:163383 ; RRID:Addgene_163383)
